Addgene plasmid #147790: pCIneo-lambdaN-HA-HsDCP2_1-244_V
Purpose: Mammalian Expression of HsDCP2_1-244
Depositing lab: Elisa Izaurralde. Depositing organization: Max Planck Institute for Developmental Biology. Publication: The activation of the decapping enzyme DCP2 by DCP1 occurs on the EDC4 scaffold and involves a conserved loop in DCP1. Chang CT, Bercovich N, Loh B, Jonas S, Izaurralde E. Nucleic Acids Res. 2014 Apr;42(8):5217-33. doi: 10.1093/nar/gku129. Epub 2014 Feb 8. PubMed 24510189.
Backbone
  Vector backbone: pCI-neo
  Vector type: Mammalian Expression
Growth in bacteria
  Bacterial resistance: Ampicillin, 100 μg/mL
  Growth temperature: 37°C
  Growth strain: DH5alpha
  Copy number: High Copy
Gene/Insert
  Gene/Insert name: HsDCP2_1-244
  Species: H. sapiens (human)
  Mutation: one silent mutation A429G compared to the sequence from NCBI: AY135173.1
  Entrez Gene: DCP2 (a.k.a. NUDT20)
  Cloning method: Unknown
Terms and licenses: Academic/Nonprofit Terms; Industry Terms: Not Available to Industry
Depositor comments: Plasmids from this collection were made available to the research community and donated after the lab closed. Please note that the sequence provided by the depositing laboratory may be theoretical/predicted or based on Sanger sequencing results. There may be discrepancies between sequencing results obtained by Addgene and the depositor sequence. If an Addgene verified sequence is not available, please contact before placing your order to request that our lab fully sequence the plasmid.
How to cite: pCIneo-lambdaN-HA-HsDCP2_1-244_V was a gift from Elisa Izaurralde (Addgene plasmid # 147790 ; http://n2t.net/addgene:147790 ; RRID:Addgene_147790)
