[The description below was written by a language model from this plasmid's Addgene catalogue record and pLannotate feature annotations shown in this document.]
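Description:
pCIneo-lambdaN-HA-HsDCP2_1-244_V is a 6,310 nt mammalian expression plasmid built on the pCI-neo backbone. It encodes an N-terminal fragment (residues 1–244) of the human mRNA decapping enzyme DCP2 (also called NUDT20). In bacteria it is maintained at high copy through a ColE1/pUC-type origin and selected with ampicillin via the β-lactamase gene. An f1 origin is also present and allows single-stranded DNA production. For mammalian cells, a separate cassette of the SV40 enhancer/early promoter, the neo (nptII) gene and a synthetic polyadenylation signal provides the usual means of G418 selection for stable lines.

The expression unit is driven by the human CMV immediate-early enhancer and promoter. This is followed by the chimeric β-globin/immunoglobulin intron, which generally improves transcript processing and expression, and the unit ends with an SV40 poly(A) signal. The open reading frame begins with a short fragment of the bacteriophage lambda N protein. Next comes an HA epitope (annotated as a fragment of a 3xHA tag, so apparently a single copy) and then the DCP2 1–244 coding sequence. The insert carries one silent change, A429G, relative to the NCBI reference sequence. T7 and T3 promoters flank the insert, as is standard for this backbone.

The lambda N peptide binds boxB RNA hairpins, so fusions of this kind are typically used in tethering assays that recruit a protein to a boxB-containing reporter mRNA, with the HA tag used for detection or immunoprecipitation. The record itself gives the purpose only as mammalian expression of this DCP2 fragment, from work on how DCP1 activates DCP2 on the EDC4 scaffold. The depositor sequence may be theoretical or based on Sanger reads.
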