Features (pLannotate 1.2.2; 21 found; start..end, strand, type, name):
    140..517     +  enhancer       CMV enhancer: human cytomegalovirus immediate early enhancer
    518..729     +  promoter       CMV promoter: human cytomegalovirus (CMV) immediate early promoter
    890..1022    +  intron         chimeric intron: chimera between introns from human β-globin and immunoglobulin heavy chain genes
   1067..1085    +  promoter       T7 promoter: promoter for bacteriophage T7 RNA polymerase
   1104..1169    +  CDS            N (fragment): REGN_LAMBD - Experimental evidence at protein level: Swiss-Prot protein existence level 1. Plays a role as a transcriptional antitermination factor that allows the virus to initiate its lytic phase. Activates expression of the delayed viral early genes by modifying host RNA polymerase (RNAP) into a form that is resistant to termination signals. This antitermination function requires the host NusA protein which serves to stabilize the interaction between antitermination protein N and host RNA polymerase. From Escherichia phage lambda (Bacteriophage lambda).
   1194..1220    +  CDS            3xHA (fragment): three tandem HA epitope tags
   1233..1964    +  CDS            DCP2 (fragment) (sequence partly withheld): DCP2_HUMAN - Also known as NUDT20. Experimental evidence at protein level: Swiss-Prot protein existence level 1. Decapping metalloenzyme that catalyzes the cleavage of the cap structure on mRNAs (PubMed:12417715, PubMed:12218187, PubMed:12923261, PubMed:21070968, PubMed:28002401). Removes the 7- methyl guanine cap structure from mRNA molecules, yielding a 5'- phosphorylated mRNA fragment and 7m-GDP (PubMed:12486012, PubMed:12923261, PubMed:21070968, PubMed:28002401). Necessary for the degradation of mRNAs, both in normal mRNA turnover and in nonsense- mediated mRNA decay (PubMed:14527413). Pla
   1979..1996    -  promoter       T3 promoter (fragment): promoter for bacteriophage T3 RNA polymerase
   2014..2135    -  polyA_signal   SV40 poly(A) signal: SV40 polyadenylation signal
   2158..2226    -  CDS            large T antigen (fragment): large T antigen from SV40 (simian virus 40)
   2250..2317    +  CDS            lacZα (fragment): LacZα fragment of β-galactosidase; lacZ fragment
   2321..2749    +  rep_origin     f1 ori (sequence partly withheld): f1 bacteriophage origin of replication; arrow indicates direction of (+) strand synthesis
   2777..2828    -  misc_feature   bom (fragment): basis of mobility region from pBR322
   2893..3250    +  promoter       SV40 promoter: SV40 enhancer and early promoter
   3301..4092    +  CDS            neo: KKA2_KLEPN - Also known as kan, nptII. Experimental evidence at protein level: Swiss-Prot protein existence level 1. Resistance to kanamycin, neomycin, paromomycin, ribostamycin, butirosin and gentamicin B. From Klebsiella pneumoniae.
   4159..4207    +  polyA_signal   poly(A) signal: synthetic polyadenylation signal
   4227..4281    -  misc_feature   bom (fragment): basis of mobility region from pBR322
   4383..4418    -  CDS            rop (fragment): Rop protein, which maintains plasmids at low copy number; rop
   4513..4617    +  promoter       AmpR promoter: bla
   4618..5478    +  CDS            AmpR: β-lactamase; bla; confers resistance to ampicillin, carbenicillin, and related antibiotics
   5649..6237    +  rep_origin     ori: high-copy-number ColE1/pMB1/pBR322/pUC origin of replication
>Addgene plasmid #147790 | pCIneo-lambdaN-HA-HsDCP2_1-244_V | depositor full sequence | sequence record 290237 | Full Sequence
TCAATATTGGCCATTAGCCATATTATTCATTGGTTATATAGCATAAATCAATATTGGCTATTGGCCATTG
CATACGTTGTATCTATATCATAATATGTACATTTATATTGGCTCATGTCCAATATGACCGCCATGTTGGC
ATTGATTATTGACTAGTTATTAATAGTAATCAATTACGGGGTCATTAGTTCATAGCCCATATATGGAGTT
CCGCGTTACATAACTTACGGTAAATGGCCCGCCTGGCTGACCGCCCAACGACCCCCGCCCATTGACGTCA
ATAATGACGTATGTTCCCATAGTAACGCCAATAGGGACTTTCCATTGACGTCAATGGGTGGAGTATTTAC
GGTAAACTGCCCACTTGGCAGTACATCAAGTGTATCATATGCCAAGTCCGCCCCCTATTGACGTCAATGA
CGGTAAATGGCCCGCCTGGCATTATGCCCAGTACATGACCTTACGGGACTTTCCTACTTGGCAGTACATC
TACGTATTAGTCATCGCTATTACCATGGTGATGCGGTTTTGGCAGTACACCAATGGGCGTGGATAGCGGT
TTGACTCACGGGGATTTCCAAGTCTCCACCCCATTGACGTCAATGGGAGTTTGTTTTGGCACCAAAATCA
ACGGGACTTTCCAAAATGTCGTAACAACTGCGATCGCCCGCCCCGTTGACGCAAATGGGCGGTAGGCGTG
TACGGTGGGAGGTCTATATAAGCAGAGCTCGTTTAGTGAACCGTCAGATCACTAGAAGCTTTATTGCGGT
AGTTTATCACAGTTAAATTGCTAACGCAGTCAGTGCTTCTGACACAACAGTCTCGAACTTAAGCTGCAGT
GACTCTCTTAAGGTAGCCTTGCAGAAGTTGGTCGTGAGGCACTGGGCAGGTAAGTATCAAGGTTACAAGA
CAGGTTTAAGGAGACCAATAGAAACTGGGCTTGTCGAGACAGAGAAGACTCTTGCGTTTCTGATAGGCAC
CTATTGGTCTTACTGACATCCACTTTGCCTTTCTCTCCACAGGTGTCCACTCCCAGTTCAATTACAGCTC
TTAAGGCTAGAGTACTTAATACGACTCACTATAGGCTAGCAATTGCGGCCACCATGGACGCACAAACACG
ACGACGTGAGCGTCGCGCTGAGAAACAAGCTCAATGGAAAGCTGCAAACGGTGGATCTCCTCCACATATG
GCTTACCCATACGATGTTCCAGATTACGCTCCTCCACTCGAGATGGAGACCAAACGGGTGGAGATTCCCG
GCAGCGTCCTGGACGATCTCTGCAGCCGATTTATTTTGCATATTCCCAGCGAGGAAAGAGACAATGCAAT
CCGAGTGTGTTTTCAGATTGAACTTGCCCATTGGTTTTACTTGGATTTCTACATGCAGAACACACCAGGA
TTACCTCAGTGTGGGATAAGAGACTTTGCTAAAGCTGTCTTCAGTCATTGTCCGTTTTTGCTGCCTCAAG
GTGAAGATGTGGAAAAAGTTTTGGATGAATGGAAGGAATATAAAATG
[447 nt withheld, positions 1518-1964]
TGAGCGGCCGCTTCCCTTTAGTGAGGGTTAATGCTTCGAGCAGACATGATAAGATACATTGATGAGTTTG
GACAAACCACAACTAGAATGCAGTGAAAAAAATGCTTTATTTGTGAAATTTGTGATGCTATTGCTTTATT
TGTAACCATTATAAGCTGCAATAAACAAGTTAACAACAACAATTGCATTCATTTTATGTTTCAGGTTCAG
GGGGAGATGTGGGAGGTTTTTTAAAGCAAGTAAAACCTCTACAAATGTGGTAAAATCCGATAAGGATCGA
TCCGGGCTGGCGTAATAGCGAAGAGGCCCGCACCGATCGCCCTTCCCAACAGTTGCGCAGCCTGAATGGC
GAATGG
[124 nt withheld, positions 2321-2444]
C
[91 nt withheld, positions 2446-2536]
A
[49 nt withheld, positions 2538-2586]
CCTTTGACGTTGGAGTCCACGTTCTTT
[37 nt withheld, positions 2614-2650]
ACCCTATCTCGGTCTATTCTTTTGATTTATAAGGGATTTTGCCGATTTCGGCCTATTGGTTAAAAAATGA
GCTGATTTAACAAAAATTTAACGCGAATTTTAACAAAATATTAACGCTTACAATTTCCTGATGCGGTATT
TTCTCCTTACGCATCTGTGCGGTATTTCACACCGCATACGCGGATCTGCGCAGCACCATGGCCTGAAATA
ACCTCTGAAAGAGGAACTTGGTTAGGTACCTTCTGAGGCGGAAAGAACCAGCTGTGGAATGTGTGTCAGT
TAGGGTGTGGAAAGTCCCCAGGCTCCCCAGCAGGCAGAAGTATGCAAAGCATGCATCTCAATTAGTCAGC
AACCAGGTGTGGAAAGTCCCCAGGCTCCCCAGCAGGCAGAAGTATGCAAAGCATGCATCTCAATTAGTCA
GCAACCATAGTCCCGCCCCTAACTCCGCCCATCCCGCCCCTAACTCCGCCCAGTTCCGCCCATTCTCCGC
CCCATGGCTGACTAATTTTTTTTATTTATGCAGAGGCCGAGGCCGCCTCGGCCTCTGAGCTATTCCAGAA
GTAGTGAGGAGGCTTTTTTGGAGGCCTAGGCTTTTGCAAAAAGCTTGATTCTTCTGACACAACAGTCTCG
AACTTAAGGCTAGAGCCACCATGATTGAACAAGATGGATTGCACGCAGGTTCTCCGGCCGCTTGGGTGGA
GAGGCTATTCGGCTATGACTGGGCACAACAGACAATCGGCTGCTCTGATGCCGCCGTGTTCCGGCTGTCA
GCGCAGGGGCGCCCGGTTCTTTTTGTCAAGACCGACCTGTCCGGTGCCCTGAATGAACTGCAGGACGAGG
CAGCGCGGCTATCGTGGCTGGCCACGACGGGCGTTCCTTGCGCAGCTGTGCTCGACGTTGTCACTGAAGC
GGGAAGGGACTGGCTGCTATTGGGCGAAGTGCCGGGGCAGGATCTCCTGTCATCTCACCTTGCTCCTGCC
GAGAAAGTATCCATCATGGCTGATGCAATGCGGCGGCTGCATACGCTTGATCCGGCTACCTGCCCATTCG
ACCACCAAGCGAAACATCGCATCGAGCGAGCACGTACTCGGATGGAAGCCGGTCTTGTCGATCAGGATGA
TCTGGACGAAGAGCATCAGGGGCTCGCGCCAGCCGAACTGTTCGCCAGGCTCAAGGCGCGCATGCCCGAC
GGCGAGGATCTCGTCGTGACCCATGGCGATGCCTGCTTGCCGAATATCATGGTGGAAAATGGCCGCTTTT
CTGGATTCATCGACTGTGGCCGGCTGGGTGTGGCGGACCGCTATCAGGACATAGCGTTGGCTACCCGTGA
TATTGCTGAAGAGCTTGGCGGCGAATGGGCTGACCGCTTCCTCGTGCTTTACGGTATCGCCGCTCCCGAT
TCGCAGCGCATCGCCTTCTATCGCCTTCTTGACGAGTTCTTCTGAGCGGGACTCTGGGGTTCGAAATGAC
CGACCAAGCGACGCCCAACCTGCCATCACGATGGCCGCAATAAAATATCTTTATTTTCATTACATCTGTG
TGTTGGTTTTTTGTGTGAATCGATAGCGATAAGGATCCGCGTATGGTGCACTCTCAGTACAATCTGCTCT
GATGCCGCATAGTTAAGCCAGCCCCGACACCCGCCAACACCCGCTGACGCGCCCTGACGGGCTTGTCTGC
TCCCGGCATCCGCTTACAGACAAGCTGTGACCGTCTCCGGGAGCTGCATGTGTCAGAGGTTTTCACCGTC
ATCACCGAAACGCGCGAGACGAAAGGGCCTCGTGATACGCCTATTTTTATAGGTTAATGTCATGATAATA
ATGGTTTCTTAGACGTCAGGTGGCACTTTTCGGGGAAATGTGCGCGGAACCCCTATTTGTTTATTTTTCT
AAATACATTCAAATATGTATCCGCTCATGAGACAATAACCCTGATAAATGCTTCAATAATATTGAAAAAG
GAAGAGTATGAGTATTCAACATTTCCGTGTCGCCCTTATTCCCTTTTTTGCGGCATTTTGCCTTCCTGTT
TTTGCTCACCCAGAAACGCTGGTGAAAGTAAAAGATGCTGAAGATCAGTTGGGTGCACGAGTGGGTTACA
TCGAACTGGATCTCAACAGCGGTAAGATCCTTGAGAGTTTTCGCCCCGAAGAACGTTTTCCAATGATGAG
CACTTTTAAAGTTCTGCTATGTGGCGCGGTATTATCCCGTATTGACGCCGGGCAAGAGCAACTCGGTCGC
CGCATACACTATTCTCAGAATGACTTGGTTGAGTACTCACCAGTCACAGAAAAGCATCTTACGGATGGCA
TGACAGTAAGAGAATTATGCAGTGCTGCCATAACCATGAGTGATAACACTGCGGCCAACTTACTTCTGAC
AACGATCGGAGGACCGAAGGAGCTAACCGCTTTTTTGCACAACATGGGGGATCATGTAACTCGCCTTGAT
CGTTGGGAACCGGAGCTGAATGAAGCCATACCAAACGACGAGCGTGACACCACGATGCCTGTAGCAATGG
CAACAACGTTGCGCAAACTATTAACTGGCGAACTACTTACTCTAGCTTCCCGGCAACAATTAATAGACTG
GATGGAGGCGGATAAAGTTGCAGGACCACTTCTGCGCTCGGCCCTTCCGGCTGGCTGGTTTATTGCTGAT
AAATCTGGAGCCGGTGAGCGTGGGTCTCGCGGTATCATTGCAGCACTGGGGCCAGATGGTAAGCCCTCCC
GTATCGTAGTTATCTACACGACGGGGAGTCAGGCAACTATGGATGAACGAAATAGACAGATCGCTGAGAT
AGGTGCCTCACTGATTAAGCATTGGTAACTGTCAGACCAAGTTTACTCATATATACTTTAGATTGATTTA
AAACTTCATTTTTAATTTAAAAGGATCTAGGTGAAGATCCTTTTTGATAATCTCATGACCAAAATCCCTT
AACGTGAGTTTTCGTTCCACTGAGCGTCAGACCCCGTAGAAAAGATCAAAGGATCTTCTTGAGATCCTTT
TTTTCTGCGCGTAATCTGCTGCTTGCAAACAAAAAAACCACCGCTACCAGCGGTGGTTTGTTTGCCGGAT
CAAGAGCTACCAACTCTTTTTCCGAAGGTAACTGGCTTCAGCAGAGCGCAGATACCAAATACTGTTCTTC
TAGTGTAGCCGTAGTTAGGCCACCACTTCAAGAACTCTGTAGCACCGCCTACATACCTCGCTCTGCTAAT
CCTGTTACCAGTGGCTGCTGCCAGTGGCGATAAGTCGTGTCTTACCGGGTTGGACTCAAGACGATAGTTA
CCGGATAAGGCGCAGCGGTCGGGCTGAACGGGGGGTTCGTGCACACAGCCCAGCTTGGAGCGAACGACCT
ACACCGAACTGAGATACCTACAGCGTGAGCTATGAGAAAGCGCCACGCTTCCCGAAGGGAGAAAGGCGGA
CAGGTATCCGGTAAGCGGCAGGGTCGGAACAGGAGAGCGCACGAGGGAGCTTCCAGGGGGAAACGCCTGG
TATCTTTATAGTCCTGTCGGGTTTCGCCACCTCTGACTTGAGCGTCGATTTTTGTGATGCTCGTCAGGGG
GGCGGAGCCTATGGAAAAACGCCAGCAACGCGGCCTTTTTACGGTTCCTGGCCTTTTGCTGGCCTTTTGC
TCACATGGCTCGACAGATCT
